Addgene plasmid #158599: pJJB207
Purpose: UbiY-Venus-ePTS1
Depositing lab: John Dueber. Depositing organization: University of California, Berkeley. Publication: Peroxisome compartmentalization of a toxic enzyme improves alkaloid production. Grewal PS, Samson JA, Baker JJ, Choi B, Dueber JE. Nat Chem Biol. 2020 Oct 12. pii: 10.1038/s41589-020-00668-4. doi: 10.1038/s41589-020-00668-4. PubMed 33046851.
Backbone
  Vector backbone: Custom
  Vector type: Yeast Expression
  Selectable markers: URA3
Growth in bacteria
  Bacterial resistance: Kanamycin, 50 μg/mL
  Growth temperature: 37°C
  Growth strain: DH5alpha
  Copy number: High Copy
Gene/Insert
  Gene/Insert name: UbiY-Venus-ePTS1
  Tag / fusion protein: Ubi-Y and ePTS1
Terms and licenses: Academic/Nonprofit Terms; Industry Terms: Not Available to Industry
How to cite: pJJB207 was a gift from John Dueber (Addgene plasmid # 158599 ; http://n2t.net/addgene:158599 ; RRID:Addgene_158599)
