[The description below was written by a language model from this plasmid's Addgene catalogue record and pLannotate feature annotations shown in this document.]
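Description:
pJJB207 is a yeast expression plasmid built on a custom backbone, carrying a ubiquitin–Venus–ePTS1 fusion under the strong constitutive S. cerevisiae TDH3 (GAP) promoter. In E. coli it is maintained through a high-copy ColE1/pUC-type origin and selected with kanamycin via the aph(3')-Ia gene. In yeast, selection relies on the URA3 auxotrophic marker with its own promoter fragment, which can also be counterselected with 5-FOA. The 6.3 kb feature table shows no yeast replication origin (neither 2μ nor CEN/ARS). It does show annotated pieces of the yeast genes TIM9 and GEA2 on either side of the bacterial segment. These may be genomic homology arms for chromosomal integration near the URA3 locus, but the record does not state this, and no terminator is annotated for the expression cassette.

The payload begins with a ubiquitin coding sequence, followed after a short unannotated stretch by the yellow fluorescent protein Venus, with an enhanced peroxisomal targeting signal type 1 (ePTS1) listed as the C-terminal tag. The "Ubi-Y" designation suggests a ubiquitin-fusion design. In such designs, cellular deubiquitinases remove the ubiquitin co-translationally and expose a chosen residue, here presumably tyrosine, at the new N terminus, which makes the protein a substrate for N-end rule degradation in the cytosol. Paired with ePTS1, this arrangement would let fluorescence report on protein that escapes cytosolic turnover by being imported into peroxisomes, though the record does not spell out that logic. The associated publication concerns compartmentalizing a toxic enzyme in yeast peroxisomes to improve alkaloid production, so the construct fits as a reporter for assessing peroxisomal targeting and import.
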