Features (pLannotate 1.2.2; 9 found; start..end, strand, type, name):
      1..667     +  promoter       GAP promoter: S. cerevisiae TDH3; promoter for glyceraldehyde-3-phosphate dehydrogenase
    674..901     +  CDS            UBIQ_COPCO: Experimental evidence at protein level: Swiss-Prot protein existence level 1. Ubiquitin exists either covalently attached to another protein, or free (unanchored). When covalently bound, it is conjugated to target proteins via an isopeptide bond either as a monomer (monoubiquitin), a polymer linked via different Lys residues of the ubiquitin (polyubiquitin chains) or a linear polymer linked via the initiator Met of the ubiquitin (linear polyubiquitin chains). Polyubiquitin chains, when attached to a target protein, have different functions depending on the Lys residue of the ubiquitin that is
   1028..1738    +  CDS            Venus: Venus is a basic (constitutively fluorescent) yellow fluorescent protein published in 2002, derived from Aequorea victoria. It is reported to be a rapidly-maturing weak dimer with moderate acid sensitivity.
   2212..2388    +  promoter       URA3 promoter (fragment): S. cerevisiae URA3
   2389..3192    +  CDS            URA3: orotidine-5'-phosphate decarboxylase, required for uracil biosynthesis; S. cerevisiae URA3; yeast auxotrophic marker, counterselectable with 5-fluoroorotic acid (5-FOA)
   3460..3720    +  CDS            TIM9: TIM9_YEAST - Experimental evidence at protein level: Swiss-Prot protein existence level 1. Mitochondrial intermembrane chaperone that participates in the import and insertion of multi-pass transmembrane proteins into the mitochondrial inner membrane. Also required for the transfer of beta- barrel precursors from the TOM complex to the sorting and assembly machinery (SAM complex) of the outer membrane. Acts as a chaperone-like protein that protects the hydrophobic precursors from aggregation and guide them through the mitochondrial intermembrane space. Compared to TIM10, it may have a strong st
   3834..4649    -  CDS            KanR: aminoglycoside phosphotransferase; aph(3')-Ia; confers resistance to kanamycin in bacteria or G418 (Geneticin®) in eukaryotes
   4874..5462    +  rep_origin     ori: high-copy-number ColE1/pMB1/pBR322/pUC origin of replication
   5569..5925    +  CDS            GEA2 (fragment): GEA2_YEAST - Experimental evidence at protein level: Swiss-Prot protein existence level 1. Activates the ARF proteins by exchanging bound GDP for free GTP. Plays a role in maintaining mitochondrial morphology (PubMed:25190516). From Saccharomyces cerevisiae (strain ATCC 204508 / S288c) (Baker's yeast).
>Addgene plasmid #158599 | pJJB207 | addgene full sequence | sequence record 311879 | Addgene NGS Result
TCATTATCAATACTGCCATTTCAAAGAATACGTAAATAATTAATAGTAGTGATTTTCCTAACTTTATTTA
GTCAAAAAATTAGCCTTTTAATTCTGCTGTAACCCGTACATGCCCAAAATAGGGGGCGGGTTACACAGAA
TATATAACATCGTAGGTGTCTGGGTGAACAGTTTATTCCTGGCATCCACTAAATATAATGGAGCCCGCTT
TTTAAGCTGGCATCCAGAAAAAAAAAGAATCCCAGCACCAAAATATTGTTTTCTTCACCAACCATCAGTT
CATAGGTCCATTCTCTTAGCGCAACTACAGAGAACAGGGGCACAAACAGGCAAAAAACGGGCACAACCTC
AATGGAGTGATGCAACCTGCCTGGAGTAAATGATGACACAAGGCAATTGACCCACGCATGTATCTATCTC
ATTTTCTTACACCTTCTATTACCTTCTGCTCTCTCTGATTTGGAAAAAGCTGAAAAAAAAGGTTGAAACC
AGTTCCCTGAAATTATTCCCCTACTTGACTAATAAGTATATAAAGACGGTAGGTATTGATTGTAATTCTG
TAAATCTATTTCTTAAACTTCTTAAATTCTACTTTTATAGTTAGTCTTTTTTTTAGTTTTAAAACACCAA
GAACTTAGTTTCGAATAAACACACATAAACAAACAAAAGATCTATGCAGATTTTCGTTAAAACTTTAACT
GGTAAAACAATTACTTTAGAAGTTGAGTCATCTGATACTATCGATAATGTTAAATCTAAGATCCAGGATA
AGGAAGGTATTCCTCCAGATCAACAAAGATTGATTTTCGCAGGTAAGCAGTTGGAGGACGGTAGGACTTT
GTCTGATTATAACATACAGAAAGAATCTACTTTGCACTTAGTCTTAAGATTAAGGGGAGGTTATCATGGT
TCTGGTGCCTGGTTGTTACCTGTATCATTGGTTAAAAGAAAGACCACATTGGCACCAAATACTCAAACTG
CCTCTCCAAGAGCCTTGGCAGACTCTTTAATGCAGAGATCAGGTTCTTCTAAAGGTGAAGAATTATTCAC
TGGTGTTGTCCCAATTTTGGTTGAATTAGATGGTGATGTTAATGGTCACAAATTTTCTGTCTCCGGTGAA
GGTGAAGGTGATGCTACTTACGGTAAATTGACCTTAAAATTGATTTGTACTACTGGTAAATTGCCAGTTC
CATGGCCAACCTTAGTCACTACTTTAGGTTATGGTTTGCAATGTTTTGCTAGATACCCAGATCATATGAA
ACAACATGACTTTTTCAAGTCTGCCATGCCAGAAGGTTATGTTCAAGAAAGAACTATTTTTTTCAAAGAT
GACGGTAACTACAAGACCAGAGCTGAAGTCAAGTTTGAAGGTGATACCTTAGTTAATAGAATCGAATTAA
AAGGTATTGATTTTAAAGAAGGTGGTAACATTTTAGGTCACAAATTGGAATACAACTATAACTCTCACAA
TGTTTACATCACTGCTGACAAACAAAAGAATGGTATCAAAGCTAACTTCAAAATTAGACACAACATTGAA
GATGGTGGTGTTCAATTAGCTGACCATTATCAACAAAATACTCCAATTGGTGATGGTCCAGTCTTGTTAC
CAGACAACCATTACTTATCCTATCAATCTGCCTTATCCAAAGATCCAAACGAAAAGAGAGATCACATGGT
CTTGTTAGAATTTGTTACTGCTGCTGGTATTACCCATGGTATGGATGAATTGTACAAAGGGTCCTTGGGA
AGAGGTAGAAGATCCAAATTGTAAGGATCCTAACTCGAGATAAAGCAATCTTGATGAGGATAATGATTTT
TTTTTGAATATACATAAATACTACCGTTTTTCTGCTAGATTTTGTGATGACGTAAATAAGTACATATTAC
TTTTTAAGCCAAGACAAGATTAAGCATTAACTTTACCCTTTTCTTTCTAAGTTTCAATATTAGTTATCAC
TGTTTAAAAGTTATGGCGAGAACGTCGGCGGTTAAAATATATTACCCTGAACGGCTGGAAATCTGCTCGT
CAGTGGTGCTCACACTGACGAATCATGTACAGATCATACCGATGACTGCCTGGCGACTCACAACTAAGCA
AGACAGCCGGAACCAGCGCCGGCGAACACCACTGCATATATGGCATATCACAACAGTCCACGTCTCAAGC
AGTTACAGAGATGTTACGAACCACTAGTGCACTGCAGTACACGGTTTCCTTGAAATTTTTTTGATTCGGT
AATCTCCGAACAGAAGGAAGAACGAAGGAAGGAGCACAGACTTAGATTGGTATATATACGCATATGTAGT
GTTGAAGAAACATGAAATTGCCCAGTATTCTTAACCCAACTGCACAGAACAAAAACGTGCAGGAAACGAA
GATAAATCATGTCGAAAGCTACATATAAGGAACGTGCTGCTACTCATCCTAGTCCTGTTGCTGCCAAGCT
ATTTAATATCATGCACGAAAAGCAAACAAACTTGTGTGCTTCATTGGATGTTCGTACCACCAAGGAATTA
CTGGAGTTAGTTGAAGCATTAGGTCCCAAAATTTGTTTACTAAAAACACATGTGGATATCTTGACTGATT
TTTCCATGGAGGGCACAGTTAAGCCGCTAAAGGCATTATCCGCCAAGTACAATTTTTTACTCTTCGAAGA
CAGAAAATTTGCTGACATTGGTAATACAGTCAAATTGCAGTACTCTGCGGGTGTATACAGAATAGCAGAA
TGGGCAGACATTACGAATGCACACGGTGTGGTGGGCCCAGGTATTGTTAGCGGTTTGAAGCAGGCGGCAG
AAGAAGTAACAAAGGAACCTAGAGGCCTTTTGATGTTAGCAGAATTGTCATGCAAGGGCTCCCTATCTAC
TGGAGAATATACTAAGGGTACTGTTGACATTGCGAAGAGCGACAAAGATTTTGTTATCGGCTTTATTGCT
CAAAGAGACATGGGTGGAAGAGATGAAGGTTACGATTGGTTGATTATGACACCCGGTGTGGGTTTAGATG
ACAAGGGAGATGCATTGGGTCAACAGTATAGAACCGTGGATGATGTGGTTTCTACAGGATCTGACATTAT
TATTGTTGGAAGAGGACTATTTGCAAAGGGAAGGGATGCTAAGGTAGAGGGTGAACGTTACAGAAAAGCA
GGCTGGGAAGCATATTTGAGAAGATGCGGCCAGCAAAACTAAAAAACTGTATTATAAGTAAATGCATGTA
TACTAAACTCACAAATTAGAGCTTCAATTTAATTATATCAGTTATTACCCGAGTAGAGCACTTGAATCCA
CTGCCCCGGGAATCTCGGTCGTAATGATTTCTATAATGACGAAAAAAAAAAAATTGGAAAGAAAAAGCTT
CATGGCCTTTATAAAAAGGAACTATCCAATACCTCGCCAGAACCAAGTAACAGTATTTTACGGGGCACAA
ATCAAGAACAATAAGACAGGACTGTAAAGATGGACGCATTGAACTCCAAAGAACAACAAGAGTTCCAAAA
AGTAGTGGAACAAAAGCAAATGAAGGATTTCATGCGTTTGTACTCTAATCTGGTAGAAAGATGTTTCACA
GACTGTGTCAATGACTTCACAACATCAAAGCTAACCAATAAGGAACAAACATGCATCATGAAGTGCTCAG
AAAAGTTCTTGAAGCATAGCGAACGTGTAGGGCAGCGTTTCCAAGAACAAAACGCTGCCTTGGGACAAGG
CTTGGGCCGATAAGGTGTACTGGCGTATATATATCTAATTATGTATCTCTGGTGTAGCCCATTTTTAGCA
TGTAAATATAAAGACCGAGCGGCCGCGTGTTACAACCAATTAACCAATTCTGATTAGAAAAACTCATCGA
GCATCAAATGAAACTGCAATTTATTCATATCAGGATTATCAATACCATATTTTTGAAAAAGCCGTTTCTG
TAATGAAGGAGAAAACTCACCGAGGCAGTTCCATAGGATGGCAAGATCCTGGTATCGGTCTGCGATTCCG
ACTCGTCCAACATCAATACAACCTATTAATTTCCCCTCGTCAAAAATAAGGTTATCAAGTGAGAAATCAC
CATGAGTGACGACTGAATCCGGTGAGAATGGCAAAAGCTTATGCATTTCTTTCCAGACTTGTTCAACAGG
CCAGCCATTACGCTCGTCATCAAAATCACTCGCATCAACCAAACCGTTATTCATTCGTGATTGCGCCTGA
GCGAGGCGAAATACGCGATCGCTGTTAAAAGGACAATTACAAACAGGAATCGAATGCAACCGGCGCAGGA
ACACTGCCAGCGCATCAACAATATTTTCACCTGAATCAGGATATTCTTCTAATACCTGGAATGCTGTTTT
CCCGGGGATCGCAGTGGTGAGTAACCATGCATCATCAGGAGTACGGATAAAATGCTTGATGGTCGGAAGA
GGCATAAATTCCGTCAGCCAGTTTAGTCTGACCATCTCATCTGTAACATCATTGGCAACGCTACCTTTGC
CATGTTTCAGAAACAACTCTGGCGCATCGGGCTTCCCATACAATCGATAGATTGTCGCACCTGATTGCCC
GACATTATCGCGAGCCCATTTATACCCATATAAATCAGCATCCATGTTGGAATTTAATCGCGGCCTGGAG
CAAGACGTTTCCCGTTGAATATGGCTCATAACACCCCTTGTATTACTGTTTATGTAAGCAGACAGTTTTA
TTGTTCATGATGATATATTTTTATCTTGTGCAATGTAACATCAGAGATTTTGAGACACAACGTGGCTTTG
TTGAATAAATCGAACTTTTGCTGAGTTGAAGGATCAGTCATGACCAAAATCCCTTAACGTGAGTTTTCGT
TCCACTGAGCGTCAGACCCCGTAGAAAAGATCAAAGGATCTTCTTGAGATCCTTTTTTTCTGCGCGTAAT
CTGCTGCTTGCAAACAAAAAAACCACCGCTACCAGCGGTGGTTTGTTTGCCGGATCAAGAGCTACCAACT
CTTTTTCCGAAGGTAACTGGCTTCAGCAGAGCGCAGATACCAAATACTGTTCTTCTAGTGTAGCCGTAGT
TAGGCCACCACTTCAAGAACTCTGTAGCACCGCCTACATACCTCGCTCTGCTAATCCTGTTACCAGTGGC
TGCTGCCAGTGGCGATAAGTCGTGTCTTACCGGGTTGGACTCAAGACGATAGTTACCGGATAAGGCGCAG
CGGTCGGGCTGAACGGGGGGTTCGTGCACACAGCCCAGCTTGGAGCGAACGACCTACACCGAACTGAGAT
ACCTACAGCGTGAGCTATGAGAAAGCGCCACGCTTCCCGAAGGGAGAAAGGCGGACAGGTATCCGGTAAG
CGGCAGGGTCGGAACAGGAGAGCGCACGAGGGAGCTTCCAGGGGGAAACGCCTGGTATCTTTATAGTCCT
GTCGGGTTTCGCCACCTCTGACTTGAGCGTCGATTTTTGTGATGCTCGTCAGGGGGGCGGAGCCTATGGA
AAAACGCCAGCAACGCGGCCTTTTTACGGTTCCTGGCCTTTTGCTGGCCTTTTGCTCACATGTTCTTTCC
TGCGTTATCCCCTGATTCTGTGGATAACCGTGCGGCCGCCAATGCTAAATTCGAGTGAAACACAGGAAGA
TCAGAAAATCCTCATTTCATCCATATTAACAATAATTTCAAATGTTTATTTGCATTATTTGAAACTAGGC
AAGACAAGCAACGAAACGTTTTTGAAAATTTTGAGTATTTTCAATAAATTTGTAGAGGACTCAGATATTG
AAAAAAAGCTACAGCAATTAATACTTGATAAGAAGAGTATTGAGAAGGGCAACGGTTCATCATCTCATGG
ATCTGCACATGAACAAACACCAGAGTCAAACGACGTTGAAATTGAGGCTACTGCGCCAATTGATGACAAT
ACAGACGATGATAACAAACCGAAGTTATCTGATGTAGAAAAGGATTAAAGATGCTAAGAGATAGTGATGA
TATTTCATAAATAATGTAATTCTATATATGTTAATTACCTTTTTTGCGAGGCATATTTATGGTGAAGGAT
AAGTTTTGACCATCAAAGAAGGTTAATGTGGCTGTGGTTTCAGGGTCCATAAAGCCCACATGGATAACAT
TACCCCTGAATTCGCATCTAGACTGATGAGACGTGGTAGAGCCACAAACAGCCGGTACAAGCAACGATCT
CCAGGACCATCTGAATCATGCGCGGATGACACGAACTCACGACGGCGATCACAGACATTAACCCACAGTA
CAGACACTGCGACAACGTGGCAATTCGTCGCAATACAACGCAGTTCGAGTTTA
